>Addgene plasmid #215044 | pcDNA3.1_V5-TWIST1_NEUROD1R | addgene full sequence | sequence record 426107 | Addgene NGS Result
GAAGATCCTTTGATCTTTTCTACGGGGTCTGACGCTCAGTGGAACGAAAACTCACGTTAAGGGATTTTGG
TCATGAGATTATCAAAAAGGATCTTCACCTAGATCCTTTTAAATTAAAAATGAAGTTTTAAATCAATCTA
AAGTATATATGAGTAAACTTGGTCTGACAGTTACCAATGCTTAATCAGTGAGGCACCTATCTCAGCGATC
TGTCTATTTCGTTCATCCATAGTTGCCTGACTCCCCGTCGTGTAGATAACTACGATACGGGAGGGCTTAC
CATCTGGCCCCAGTGCTGCAATGATACCGCGAGACCCACGCTCACCGGCTCCAGATTTATCAGCAATAAA
CCAGCCAGCCGGAAGGGCCGAGCGCAGAAGTGGTCCTGCAACTTTATCCGCCTCCATCCAGTCTATTAAT
TGTTGCCGGGAAGCTAGAGTAAGTAGTTCGCCAGTTAATAGTTTGCGCAACGTTGTTGCCATTGCTACAG
GCATCGTGGTGTCACGCTCGTCGTTTGGTATGGCTTCATTCAGCTCCGGTTCCCAACGATCAAGGCGAGT
TACATGATCCCCCATGTTGTGCAAAAAAGCGGTTAGCTCCTTCGGTCCTCCGATCGTTGTCAGAAGTAAG
TTGGCCGCAGTGTTATCACTCATGGTTATGGCAGCACTGCATAATTCTCTTACTGTCATGCCATCCGTAA
GATGCTTTTCTGTGACTGGTGAGTACTCAACCAAGTCATTCTGAGAATAGTGTATGCGGCGACCGAGTTG
CTCTTGCCCGGCGTCAATACGGGATAATACCGCGCCACATAGCAGAACTTTAAAAGTGCTCATCATTGGA
AAACGTTCTTCGGGGCGAAAACTCTCAAGGATCTTACCGCTGTTGAGATCCAGTTCGATGTAACCCACTC
GTGCACCCAACTGATCTTCAGCATCTTTTACTTTCACCAGCGTTTCTGGGTGAGCAAAAACAGGAAGGCA
AAATGCCGCAAAAAAGGGAATAAGGGCGACACGGAAATGTTGAATACTCATACTCTTCCTTTTTCAATAT
TATTGAAGCATTTATCAGGGTTATTGTCTCATGAGCGGATACATATTTGAATGTATTTAGAAAAATAAAC
AAATAGGGGTTCCGCGCACATTTCCCCGAAAAGTGCCACCTGACGTCGACGGATCGGGAGATCTCCCGAT
CCCCTATGGTGCACTCTCAGTACAATCTGCTCTGATGCCGCATAGTTAAGCCAGTATCTGCTCCCTGCTT
GTGTGTTGGAGGTCGCTGAGTAGTGCGCGAGCAAAATTTAAGCTACAACAAGGCAAGGCTTGACCGACAA
TTGCATGAAGAATCTGCTTAGGGTTAGGCGTTTTGCGCTGCTTCGCGATGTACGGGCCAGATATACGCGT
TGACATTGATTATTGACTAGTTATTAATAGTAATCAATTACGGGGTCATTAGTTCATAGCCCATATATGG
AGTTCCGCGTTACATAACTTACGGTAAATGGCCCGCCTGGCTGACCGCCCAACGACCCCCGCCCATTGAC
GTCAATAATGACGTATGTTCCCATAGTAACGCCAATAGGGACTTTCCATTGACGTCAATGGGTGGAGTAT
TTACGGTAAACTGCCCACTTGGCAGTACATCAAGTGTATCATATGCCAAGTACGCCCCCTATTGACGTCA
ATGACGGTAAATGGCCCGCCTGGCATTATGCCCAGTACATGACCTTATGGGACTTTCCTACTTGGCAGTA
CATCTACGTATTAGTCATCGCTATTACCATGGTGATGCGGTTTTGGCAGTACATCAATGGGCGTGGATAG
CGGTTTGACTCACGGGGATTTCCAAGTCTCCACCCCATTGACGTCAATGGGAGTTTGTTTTGGCACCAAA
ATCAACGGGACTTTCCAAAATGTCGTAACAACTCCGCCCCATTGACGCAAATGGGCGGTAGGCGTGTACG
GTGGGAGGTCTATATAAGCAGAGCTCTCTGGCTAACTAGAGAACCCACTGCTTACTGGCTTATCGAAATT
AATACGACTCACTATAGGGAGACCCAAGCTGGCTAGCGTTTAAACTTAAGCTTGGTACCGAGCTCGGATC
CGCCACCATGATGGGCAAGCCCATCCCCAACCCCCTGCTGGGCCTGGACAGCACCCAGGACGTGTCCAGC
TCGCCAGTCTCGCCGGCCGACGACAGCCTGAGCAACAGCGAGGAAGAGCCAGACCGGCAGCAGCCGCCGA
GCGGCAAGCGCGGGGGACGCAAGCGGCGCAGCAGCAGGCGCAGCGCGGGCGGCGGCGCGGGGCCCGGCGG
AGCCGCGGGTGGGGGCGTCGGAGGCGGCGACGAGCCGGGCAGCCCGGCCCAGGGCAAGCGCGGCAAGAAG
TCTGCGGGCTGTGGCGGCGGCGGCGGCGCGGGCGGCGGCGGCGGCAGCAGCAGCGGCGGCGGGAGTCCGC
AGTCTTACGAGGAGCTGCAGACGCAGCGGGTCATGGCCAACGTGCGGGAGCGCCAGCGCACCCAGTCGCT
GAACGAGGCGTTCGCCGCGCTGCGGAAGATCATCCCCACGCTGTCTAAGACGCAGAAGCTGAGCAAGATT
CAGACCCTCAAGCTGGCGGCCAGGTACATCGACTTCCTCTACCAGGTCCTCCAGAGCGACGAGCTGGACT
CCAAGATGGCAAGCTGCAGCTATGTGGCTCACGAGCGGCTCAGCTACGCCTTCTCGGTCTGGAGGATGGA
GGGGGCCTGGTCCATGTCCGCGTCCCACTGATAAACCCGCTGATCAGCCTCGACTGTGCCTTCTAGTTGC
CAGCCATCTGTTGTTTGCCCCTCCCCCGTGCCTTCCTTGACCCTGGAAGGTGCCACTCCCACTGTCCTTT
CCTAATAAAATGAGGAAATTGCATCGCATTGTCTGAGTAGGTGTCATTCTATTCTGGGGGGTGGGGTGGG
GCAGGACAGCAAGGGGGAGGATTGGGAAGACAATAGCAGGCATGCTGGGGATGCGGTGGGCTCTATGGCT
TCTGAGGCGGAAAGAACCAGCTGGGGCTCTAGGGGGTATCCCC
[124 nt withheld, positions 3054-3177]
C
[91 nt withheld, positions 3179-3269]
A
[49 nt withheld, positions 3271-3319]
CCTTTGACGTTGGAGTCCACGTTCTTT
[37 nt withheld, positions 3347-3383]
ACCCTATCTCGGTCTATTCTTTTGATTTATAAGGGATTTTGCCGATTTCGGCCTATTGGTTAAAAAATGA
GCTGATTTAACAAAAATTTAACGCGAATTAATTCTGTGGAATGTGTGTCAGTTAGGGTGTGGAAAGTCCC
CAGGCTCCCCAGCAGGCAGAAGTATGCAAAGCATGCATCTCAATTAGTCAGCAACCAGGTGTGGAAAGTC
CCCAGGCTCCCCAGCAGGCAGAAGTATGCAAAGCATGCATCTCAATTAGTCAGCAACCATAGTCCCGCCC
CTAACTCCGCCCATCCCGCCCCTAACTCCGCCCAGTTCCGCCCATTCTCCGCCCCATGGCTGACTAATTT
TTTTTATTTATGCAGAGGCCGAGGCCGCCTCTGCCTCTGAGCTATTCCAGAAGTAGTGAGGAGGCTTTTT
TGGAGGCCTAGGCTTTTGCAAAAAGCTCCCGGGAGCTTGTATATCCATTTTCGGATCTGATCAAGAGACA
GGATGAGGATCGTTTCGCATGATTGAACAAGATGGATTGCACGCAGGTTCTCCGGCCGCTTGGGTGGAGA
GGCTATTCGGCTATGACTGGGCACAACAGACAATCGGCTGCTCTGATGCCGCCGTGTTCCGGCTGTCAGC
GCAGGGGCGCCCGGTTCTTTTTGTCAAGACCGACCTGTCCGGTGCCCTGAATGAACTGCAGGACGAGGCA
GCGCGGCTATCGTGGCTGGCCACGACGGGCGTTCCTTGCGCAGCTGTGCTCGACGTTGTCACTGAAGCGG
GAAGGGACTGGCTGCTATTGGGCGAAGTGCCGGGGCAGGATCTCCTGTCATCTCACCTTGCTCCTGCCGA
GAAAGTATCCATCATGGCTGATGCAATGCGGCGGCTGCATACGCTTGATCCGGCTACCTGCCCATTCGAC
CACCAAGCGAAACATCGCATCGAGCGAGCACGTACTCGGATGGAAGCCGGTCTTGTCGATCAGGATGATC
TGGACGAAGAGCATCAGGGGCTCGCGCCAGCCGAACTGTTCGCCAGGCTCAAGGCGCGCATGCCCGACGG
CGAGGATCTCGTCGTGACCCATGGCGATGCCTGCTTGCCGAATATCATGGTGGAAAATGGCCGCTTTTCT
GGATTCATCGACTGTGGCCGGCTGGGTGTGGCGGACCGCTATCAGGACATAGCGTTGGCTACCCGTGATA
TTGCTGAAGAGCTTGGCGGCGAATGGGCTGACCGCTTCCTCGTGCTTTACGGTATCGCCGCTCCCGATTC
GCAGCGCATCGCCTTCTATCGCCTTCTTGACGAGTTCTTCTGAGCGGGACTCTGGGGTTCGAAATGACCG
ACCAAGCGACGCCCAACCTGCCATCACGAGATTTCGATTCCACCGCCGCCTTCTATGAAAGGTTGGGCTT
CGGAATCGTTTTCCGGGACGCCGGCTGGATGATCCTCCAGCGCGGGGATCTCATGCTGGAGTTCTTCGCC
CACCCCAACTTGTTTATTGCAGCTTATAATGGTTACAAATAAAGCAATAGCATCACAAATTTCACAAATA
AAGCATTTTTTTCACTGCATTCTAGTTGTGGTTTGTCCAAACTCATCAATGTATCTTATCATGTCTGTAT
ACCGTCGACCTCTAGCTAGAGCTTGGCGTAATCATGGTCATAGCTGTTTCCTGTGTGAAATTGTTATCCG
CTCACAATTCCACACAACATACGAGCCGGAAGCATAAAGTGTAAAGCCTGGGGTGCCTAATGAGTGAGCT
AACTCACATTAATTGCGTTGCGCTCACTGCCCGCTTTCCAGTCGGGAAACCTGTCGTGCCAGCTGCATTA
ATGAATCGGCCAACGCGCGGGGAGAGGCGGTTTGCGTATTGGGCGCTCTTCCGCTTCCTCGCTCACTGAC
TCGCTGCGCTCGGTCGTTCGGCTGCGGCGAGCGGTATCAGCTCACTCAAAGGCGGTAATACGGTTATCCA
CAGAATCAGGGGATAACGCAGGAAAGAACATGTGAGCAAAAGGCCAGCAAAAGGCCAGGAACCGTAAAAA
GGCCGCGTTGCTGGCGTTTTTCCATAGGCTCCGCCCCCCTGACGAGCATCACAAAAATCGACGCTCAAGT
CAGAGGTGGCGAAACCCGACAGGACTATAAAGATACCAGGCGTTTCCCCCTGGAAGCTCCCTCGTGCGCT
CTCCTGTTCCGACCCTGCCGCTTACCGGATACCTGTCCGCCTTTCTCCCTTCGGGAAGCGTGGCGCTTTC
TCATAGCTCACGCTGTAGGTATCTCAGTTCGGTGTAGGTCGTTCGCTCCAAGCTGGGCTGTGTGCACGAA
CCCCCCGTTCAGCCCGACCGCTGCGCCTTATCCGGTAACTATCGTCTTGAGTCCAACCCGGTAAGACACG
ACTTATCGCCACTGGCAGCAGCCACTGGTAACAGGATTAGCAGAGCGAGGTATGTAGGCGGTGCTACAGA
GTTCTTGAAGTGGTGGCCTAACTACGGCTACACTAGAAGAACAGTATTTGGTATCTGCGCTCTGCTGAAG
CCAGTTACCTTCGGAAAAAGAGTTGGTAGCTCTTGATCCGGCAAACAAACCACCGCTGGTAGCGGTGGTT
TTTTTGTTTGCAAGCAGCAGATTACGCGCAGAAAAAAAGGATCTCAA
Features (pLannotate 1.2.2; 20 found; start..end, strand, type, name):
    171..1031    -  CDS            AmpR: β-lactamase; bla; confers resistance to ampicillin, carbenicillin, and related antibiotics
   1032..1136    -  promoter       AmpR promoter: bla
   1195..1247    -  misc_feature   bom (fragment): basis of mobility region from pBR322
   1402..1781    +  enhancer       CMV enhancer: human cytomegalovirus immediate early enhancer
   1782..1985    +  promoter       CMV promoter: human cytomegalovirus (CMV) immediate early promoter
   1981..2014    +  LTR            5' LTR (truncated) (fragment): truncated 5' long terminal repeat (LTR) from HIV-1
   2030..2048    +  promoter       T7 promoter: promoter for bacteriophage T7 RNA polymerase
   2156..2758    +  CDS            TWIST1: TWST1_HUMAN - Also known as BHLHA38, TWIST. Experimental evidence at protein level: Swiss-Prot protein existence level 1. Acts as a transcriptional regulator. Inhibits myogenesis by sequestrating E proteins, inhibiting trans-activation by MEF2, and inhibiting DNA-binding by MYOD1 through physical interaction. This interaction probably involves the basic domains of both proteins. Also represses expression of proinflammatory cytokines such as TNFA and IL1B. Regulates cranial suture patterning and fusion. Activates transcription as a heterodimer with E proteins. Regulates gene expression differen
   2784..3008    +  polyA_signal   bGH poly(A) signal: bovine growth hormone polyadenylation signal
   3012..3033    +  promoter       SV40 promoter (fragment): SV40 enhancer and early promoter
   3054..3482    +  rep_origin     f1 ori (sequence partly withheld): f1 bacteriophage origin of replication; arrow indicates direction of (+) strand synthesis
   3496..3825    +  promoter       SV40 promoter: SV40 enhancer and early promoter
   3892..4683    +  CDS            neo: KKA2_KLEPN - Also known as kan, nptII. Experimental evidence at protein level: Swiss-Prot protein existence level 1. Resistance to kanamycin, neomycin, paromomycin, ribostamycin, butirosin and gentamicin B. From Klebsiella pneumoniae.
   4707..4865    +  CDS            ble (fragment): BLE_KLEPN - Experimental evidence at protein level: Swiss-Prot protein existence level 1. Binding protein with a strong affinity to the bleomycin family of antibiotics. Binds to CL990; an antimitotic-antibiotic compound. From Klebsiella pneumoniae.
   4860..4981    +  polyA_signal   SV40 poly(A) signal: SV40 polyadenylation signal
   5054..5070    -  protein_bind   lac operator: The lac repressor binds to the lac operator to inhibit transcription in E. coli. This inhibition can be relieved by adding lactose or isopropyl-β-D-thiogalactopyranoside (IPTG). lac repressor encoded by lacI
   5078..5108    -  promoter       lac promoter: promoter for the E. coli lac operon
   5123..5144    -  protein_bind   CAP binding site: CAP binding activates transcription in the presence of cAMP. E. coli catabolite activator protein
   5157..5249    -  CDS            lacI (fragment): lac repressor; lacI; The lac repressor binds to the lac operator to inhibit transcription in E. coli. This inhibition can be relieved by adding lactose or isopropyl-β-D-thiogalactopyranoside (IPTG).
   5432..6020    -  rep_origin     ori: high-copy-number ColE1/pMB1/pBR322/pUC origin of replication
