[The description below was written by a language model from this plasmid's Addgene catalogue record and pLannotate feature annotations shown in this document.]
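Description:
pcDNA3.1_V5-TWIST1_NEUROD1R is a mammalian expression plasmid built on the Invitrogen pcDNA3.1 backbone; the sequenced record is 6,020 nt. It is propagated in E. coli as a high-copy plasmid through a ColE1/pUC-type origin and selected with ampicillin via the β-lactamase gene. An f1 origin is also present, along with short leftover lac promoter/operator sequences typical of this backbone. For selection in mammalian cells, an SV40 early promoter drives the neomycin phosphotransferase gene, followed by an SV40 polyadenylation signal, allowing G418 selection of stable transfectants. The short HIV-1 LTR, ble and lacI fragments in the automated annotation appear to be partial sequence matches rather than functional elements.

The payload is a human TWIST1 coding sequence, a basic helix-loop-helix (bHLH) transcription factor, expressed from the CMV immediate early enhancer and promoter and terminated by the bovine growth hormone polyadenylation signal. A T7 promoter lies between the CMV promoter and the insert. According to the catalogue entry, the protein carries an N-terminal V5 epitope tag for detection or immunoprecipitation. The tag is not annotated separately in the feature table, although there is room for it upstream of the annotated TWIST1 CDS. The insert is a loop-swap variant: the right portion of the TWIST1 bHLH loop (residues 139–141, PSD) is replaced by the corresponding segment of the NEUROD1 bHLH loop (residues 132–135, SKTQ). The stated purpose is mammalian expression of this chimeric TWIST1. Given the design and the associated study of DNA-guided transcription factor cooperativity in face and limb mesenchyme, it presumably serves to test what the TWIST1 loop contributes to that protein's function.
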