Addgene plasmid #215044: pcDNA3.1_V5-TWIST1_NEUROD1R
Purpose: Mammalian expression of human TWIST1 (with fragment of loop from NEUROD1)
Depositing lab: Joanna Wysocka. Depositing organization: Stanford University. Publication: DNA-guided transcription factor cooperativity shapes face and limb mesenchyme. Kim S, Morgunova E, Naqvi S, Goovaerts S, Bader M, Koska M, Popov A, Luong C, Pogson A, Swigut T, Claes P, Taipale J, Wysocka J. Cell. 2024 Feb 1;187(3):692-711.e26. doi: 10.1016/j.cell.2023.12.032. Epub 2024 Jan 22. PubMed 38262408.
Backbone
  Vector backbone: pcDNA3.1
  Backbone manufacturer: Invitrogen
  Backbone size w/o insert (bp): 5366
  Vector type: Mammalian Expression
  Selectable markers: Neomycin (select with G418)
Growth in bacteria
  Bacterial resistance: Ampicillin, 100 μg/mL
  Growth temperature: 37°C
  Growth strain: DH5alpha
  Copy number: High Copy
Gene/Insert
  Gene/Insert name: twist family bHLH transcription factor 1 (alt name: TWIST1)
  Species: H. sapiens (human)
  Insert size (bp): 654
  Mutation: Right portion of TWIST1 bHLH loop (aa139-141, PSD) replaced with corresponding portion of NEUROD1 bHLH loop (aa132-135, SKTQ)
  Entrez Gene: TWIST1 (a.k.a. ACS3, BPES2, BPES3, CRS, CRS1, CSO, SCS, SWCOS, TWIST, bHLHa38)
  Promoter: CMV
  Tag / fusion protein: V5 (N terminal on insert)
  Cloning method: Gibson Cloning
  Sequencing primers: 5′ TACGACTCACTATAGGGAGACCC; 3′ GAGGGGCAAACAACAGATGG
Terms and licenses: Academic/Nonprofit Terms; Industry Terms: Not Available to Industry
How to cite: pcDNA3.1_V5-TWIST1_NEUROD1R was a gift from Joanna Wysocka (Addgene plasmid # 215044 ; http://n2t.net/addgene:215044 ; RRID:Addgene_215044)
